>Addgene plasmid #228557 | pLentiRNACRISPR_011-TetO-NLS-inactive-RfxCas13d-NLS-WPRE-EFS-rtTA3-2A-Blast | addgene full sequence | sequence record 456689 | Addgene NGS Result
GGAACAGGAGCATCAAGTAGCAAAAGAGGAAAGAGAGACACCTACCACCGATTCTATGCCCCCACTTCTG
AGACAAGCAATTGAGCTGTTCGACCGGCAGGGAGCCGAACCTGCCTTCCTTTTCGGCCTGGAACTAATCA
TATGTGGCCTGGAGAAACAGCTAAAGTGCGAAAGCGGCGGGCCGACCGACGCCCTTGACGATTTTGACTT
AGACATGCTCCCAGCCGATGCCCTTGACGATTTTGACCTTGACATGCTCCCCGGGGGATCCGGCGCAACA
AACTTCTCTCTGCTGAAACAAGCCGGAGATGTCGAAGAGAATCCTGGACCGATGGCCAAGCCTTTGTCTC
AAGAAGAATCCACCCTCATTGAAAGAGCAACGGCTACAATCAACAGCATCCCCATCTCTGAAGACTACAG
CGTCGCCAGCGCAGCTCTCTCTAGCGACGGCCGCATCTTCACTGGTGTCAATGTATATCATTTTACTGGG
GGACCTTGTGCAGAACTCGTGGTGCTGGGCACTGCTGCTGCTGCGGCAGCTGGCAACCTGACTTGTATCG
TCGCGATCGGAAATGAGAACAGGGGCATCTTGAGCCCCTGCGGACGGTGCCGACAGGTGCTTCTCGATCT
GCATCCTGGGATCAAAGCCATAGTGAAGGACAGTGATGGACAGCCGACGGCAGTTGGGATTCGTGAATTG
CTGCCCTCTGGTTATGTGTGGGAGGGCTAAGGTACCTTTAAGACCAATGACTTACAAGGCAGCTGTAGAT
CTTAGCCACTTTTTAAAAGAAAAGGGGGGACTGGAAGGGCTAATTCACTCCCAACGAAGACAAGATATCC
TTGATCTGTGGATCTACCACACACAAGGCTACTTCCCTGATTGGCAGAACTACACACCAGGGCCAGGGAT
CAGATATCCACTGACCTTTGGATGGTGCTACAAGCTAGTACCAGTTGAGCAAGAGAAGGTAGAAGAAGCC
AATGAAGGAGAGAACACCCGCTTGTTACACCCTGTGAGCCTGCATGGGATGGATGACCCGGAGAGAGAAG
TATTAGAGTGGAGGTTTGACAGCCGCCTAGCATTTCATCACATGGCCCGAGAGCTGCATCCGGACTGTAC
TGGGTCTCTCTGGTTAGACCAGATCTGAGCCTGGGAGCTCTCTGGCTAACTAGGGAACCCACTGCTTAAG
CCTCAATAAAGCTTGCCTTGAGTGCTTCAAGTAGTGTGTGCCCGTCTGTTGTGTGACTCTGGTAACTAGA
GATCCCTCAGACCCTTTTAGTCAGTGTGGAAAATCTCTAGCAGGGCCCGTTTAAACCCGCTGATCAGCCT
CGACTGTGCCTTCTAGTTGCCAGCCATCTGTTGTTTGCCCCTCCCCCGTGCCTTCCTTGACCCTGGAAGG
TGCCACTCCCACTGTCCTTTCCTAATAAAATGAGGAAATTGCATCGCATTGTCTGAGTAGGTGTCATTCT
ATTCTGGGGGGTGGGGTGGGGCAGGACAGCAAGGGGGAGGATTGGGAAGACAATAGCAGGCATGCTGGGG
ATGCGGTGGGCTCTATGGCTTCTGAGGCGGAAAGAACCAGCTGGGGCTCTAGGGGGTATCCCC
[124 nt withheld, positions 1604-1727]
C
[91 nt withheld, positions 1729-1819]
A
[49 nt withheld, positions 1821-1869]
CCTTTGACGTTGGAGTCCACGTTCTTT
[37 nt withheld, positions 1897-1933]
ACCCTATCTCGGTCTATTCTTTTGATTTATAAGGGATTTTGCCGATTTCGGCCTATTGGTTAAAAAATGA
GCTGATTTAACAAAAATTTAACGCGAATTAATTCTGTGGAATGTGTGTCAGTTAGGGTGTGGAAAGTCCC
CAGGCTCCCCAGCAGGCAGAAGTATGCAAAGCATGCATCTCAATTAGTCAGCAACCAGGTGTGGAAAGTC
CCCAGGCTCCCCAGCAGGCAGAAGTATGCAAAGCATGCATCTCAATTAGTCAGCAACCATAGTCCCGCCC
CTAACTCCGCCCATCCCGCCCCTAACTCCGCCCAGTTCCGCCCATTCTCCGCCCCATGGCTGACTAATTT
TTTTTATTTATGCAGAGGCCGAGGCCGCCTCTGCCTCTGAGCTATTCCAGAAGTAGTGAGGAGGCTTTTT
TGGAGGCCTAGGCTTTTGCAAAAAGCTCCCGGGAGCTTGTATATCCATTTTCGGATCTGATCAGCACGTG
TTGACAATTAATCATCGGCATAGTATATCGGCATAGTATAATACGACAAGGTGAGGAACTAAACCATGGC
CAAGTTGACCAGTGCCGTTCCGGTGCTCACCGCGCGCGACGTCGCCGGAGCGGTCGAGTTCTGGACCGAC
CGGCTCGGGTTCTCCCGGGACTTCGTGGAGGACGACTTCGCCGGTGTGGTCCGGGACGACGTGACCCTGT
TCATCAGCGCGGTCCAGGACCAGGTGGTGCCGGACAACACCCTGGCCTGGGTGTGGGTGCGCGGCCTGGA
CGAGCTGTACGCCGAGTGGTCGGAGGTCGTGTCCACGAACTTCCGGGACGCCTCCGGGCCGGCCATGACC
GAGATCGGCGAGCAGCCGTGGGGGCGGGAGTTCGCCCTGCGCGACCCGGCCGGCAACTGCGTGCACTTCG
TGGCCGAGGAGCAGGACTGACACGTGCTACGAGATTTCGATTCCACCGCCGCCTTCTATGAAAGGTTGGG
CTTCGGAATCGTTTTCCGGGACGCCGGCTGGATGATCCTCCAGCGCGGGGATCTCATGCTGGAGTTCTTC
GCCCACCCCAACTTGTTTATTGCAGCTTATAATGGTTACAAATAAAGCAATAGCATCACAAATTTCACAA
ATAAAGCATTTTTTTCACTGCATTCTAGTTGTGGTTTGTCCAAACTCATCAATGTATCTTATCATGTCTG
TATACCGTCGACCTCTAGCTAGAGCTTGGCGTAATCATGGTCATAGCTGTTTCCTGTGTGAAATTGTTAT
CCGCTCACAATTCCACACAACATACGAGCCGGAAGCATAAAGTGTAAAGCCTGGGGTGCCTAATGAGTGA
GCTAACTCACATTAATTGCGTTGCGCTCACTGCCCGCTTTCCAGTCGGGAAACCTGTCGTGCCAGCTGCA
TTAATGAATCGGCCAACGCGCGGGGAGAGGCGGTTTGCGTATTGGGCGCTCTTCCGCTTCCTCGCTCACT
GACTCGCTGCGCTCGGTCGTTCGGCTGCGGCGAGCGGTATCAGCTCACTCAAAGGCGGTAATACGGTTAT
CCACAGAATCAGGGGATAACGCAGGAAAGAACATGTGAGCAAAAGGCCAGCAAAAGGCCAGGAACCGTAA
AAAGGCCGCGTTGCTGGCGTTTTTCCATAGGCTCCGCCCCCCTGACGAGCATCACAAAAATCGACGCTCA
AGTCAGAGGTGGCGAAACCCGACAGGACTATAAAGATACCAGGCGTTTCCCCCTGGAAGCTCCCTCGTGC
GCTCTCCTGTTCCGACCCTGCCGCTTACCGGATACCTGTCCGCCTTTCTCCCTTCGGGAAGCGTGGCGCT
TTCTCATAGCTCACGCTGTAGGTATCTCAGTTCGGTGTAGGTCGTTCGCTCCAAGCTGGGCTGTGTGCAC
GAACCCCCCGTTCAGCCCGACCGCTGCGCCTTATCCGGTAACTATCGTCTTGAGTCCAACCCGGTAAGAC
ACGACTTATCGCCACTGGCAGCAGCCACTGGTAACAGGATTAGCAGAGCGAGGTATGTAGGCGGTGCTAC
AGAGTTCTTGAAGTGGTGGCCTAACTACGGCTACACTAGAAGAACAGTATTTGGTATCTGCGCTCTGCTG
AAGCCAGTTACCTTCGGAAAAAGAGTTGGTAGCTCTTGATCCGGCAAACAAACCACCGCTGGTAGCGGTG
GTTTTTTTGTTTGCAAGCAGCAGATTACGCGCAGAAAAAAAGGATCTCAAGAAGATCCTTTGATCTTTTC
TACGGGGTCTGACGCTCAGTGGAACGAAAACTCACGTTAAGGGATTTTGGTCATGAGATTATCAAAAAGG
ATCTTCACCTAGATCCTTTTAAATTAAAAATGAAGTTTTAAATCAATCTAAAGTATATATGAGTAAACTT
GGTCTGACAGTTACCAATGCTTAATCAGTGAGGCACCTATCTCAGCGATCTGTCTATTTCGTTCATCCAT
AGTTGCCTGACTCCCCGTCGTGTAGATAACTACGATACGGGAGGGCTTACCATCTGGCCCCAGTGCTGCA
ATGATACCGCGAGACCCACGCTCACCGGCTCCAGATTTATCAGCAATAAACCAGCCAGCCGGAAGGGCCG
AGCGCAGAAGTGGTCCTGCAACTTTATCCGCCTCCATCCAGTCTATTAATTGTTGCCGGGAAGCTAGAGT
AAGTAGTTCGCCAGTTAATAGTTTGCGCAACGTTGTTGCCATTGCTACAGGCATCGTGGTGTCACGCTCG
TCGTTTGGTATGGCTTCATTCAGCTCCGGTTCCCAACGATCAAGGCGAGTTACATGATCCCCCATGTTGT
GCAAAAAAGCGGTTAGCTCCTTCGGTCCTCCGATCGTTGTCAGAAGTAAGTTGGCCGCAGTGTTATCACT
CATGGTTATGGCAGCACTGCATAATTCTCTTACTGTCATGCCATCCGTAAGATGCTTTTCTGTGACTGGT
GAGTACTCAACCAAGTCATTCTGAGAATAGTGTATGCGGCGACCGAGTTGCTCTTGCCCGGCGTCAATAC
GGGATAATACCGCGCCACATAGCAGAACTTTAAAAGTGCTCATCATTGGAAAACGTTCTTCGGGGCGAAA
ACTCTCAAGGATCTTACCGCTGTTGAGATCCAGTTCGATGTAACCCACTCGTGCACCCAACTGATCTTCA
GCATCTTTTACTTTCACCAGCGTTTCTGGGTGAGCAAAAACAGGAAGGCAAAATGCCGCAAAAAAGGGAA
TAAGGGCGACACGGAAATGTTGAATACTCATACTCTTCCTTTTTCAATATTATTGAAGCATTTATCAGGG
TTATTGTCTCATGAGCGGATACATATTTGAATGTATTTAGAAAAATAAACAAATAGGGGTTCCGCGCACA
TTTCCCCGAAAAGTGCCACCTGACGTCGACGGATCGGGAGATCTCCCGATCCCCTATGGTGCACTCTCAG
TACAATCTGCTCTGATGCCGCATAGTTAAGCCAGTATCTGCTCCCTGCTTGTGTGTTGGAGGTCGCTGAG
TAGTGCGCGAGCAAAATTTAAGCTACAACAAGGCAAGGCTTGACCGACAATTGCATGAAGAATCTGCTTA
GGGTTAGGCGTTTTGCGCTGCTTCGCGATGTACGGGCCAGATATACGCGTTGACATTGATTATTGACTAG
TTATTAATAGTAATCAATTACGGGGTCATTAGTTCATAGCCCATATATGGAGTTCCGCGTTACATAACTT
ACGGTAAATGGCCCGCCTGGCTGACCGCCCAACGACCCCCGCCCATTGACGTCAATAATGACGTATGTTC
CCATAGTAACGCCAATAGGGACTTTCCATTGACGTCAATGGGTGGAGTATTTACGGTAAACTGCCCACTT
GGCAGTACATCAAGTGTATCATATGCCAAGTACGCCCCCTATTGACGTCAATGACGGTAAATGGCCCGCC
TGGCATTATGCCCAGTACATGACCTTATGGGACTTTCCTACTTGGCAGTACATCTACGTATTAGTCATCG
CTATTACCATGGTGATGCGGTTTTGGCAGTACATCAATGGGCGTGGATAGCGGTTTGACTCACGGGGATT
TCCAAGTCTCCACCCCATTGACGTCAATGGGAGTTTGTTTTGGCACCAAAATCAACGGGACTTTCCAAAA
TGTCGTAACAACTCCGCCCCATTGACGCAAATGGGCGGTAGGCGTGTACGGTGGGAGGTCTATATAAGCA
GCGCGTTTTGCCTGTACTGGGTCTCTCTGGTTAGACCAGATCTGAGCCTGGGAGCTCTCTGGCTAACTAG
GGAACCCACTGCTTAAGCCTCAATAAAGCTTGCCTTGAGTGCTTCAAGTAGTGTGTGCCCGTCTGTTGTG
TGACTCTGGTAACTAGAGATCCCTCAGACCCTTTTAGTCAGTGTGGAAAATCTCTAGCAGTGGCGCCCGA
ACAGGGACTTGAAAGCGAAAGGGAAACCAGAGGAGCTCTCTCGACGCAGGACTCGGCTTGCTGAAGCGCG
CACGGCAAGAGGCGAGGGGCGGCGACTGGTGAGTACGCCAAAAATTTTGACTAGCGGAGGCTAGAAGGAG
AGAGATGGGTGCGAGAGCGTCAGTATTAAGCGGGGGAGAATTAGATCGCGATGGGAAAAAATTCGGTTAA
GGCCAGGGGGAAAGAAAAAATATAAATTAAAACATATAGTATGGGCAAGCAGGGAGCTAGAACGATTCGC
AGTTAATCCTGGCCTGTTAGAAACATCAGAAGGCTGTAGACAAATACTGGGACAGCTACAACCATCCCTT
CAGACAGGATCAGAAGAACTTAGATCATTATATAATACAGTAGCAACCCTCTATTGTGTGCATCAAAGGA
TAGAGATAAAAGACACCAAGGAAGCTTTAGACAAGATAGAGGAAGAGCAAAACAAAAGTAAGACCACCGC
ACAGCAAGCGGCCGCTGATCTTCAGACCTGGAGGAGGAGATATGAGGGACAATTGGAGAAGTGAATTATA
TAAATATAAAGTAGTAAAAATTGAACCATTAGGAGTAGCACCCACCAAGGCAAAGAGAAGAGTGGTGCAG
AGAGAAAAAAGAGCAGTGGGAATAGGAGCTTTGTTCCTTGGGTTCTTGGGAGCAGCAGGAAGCACTATGG
GCGCAGCGTCAATGACGCTGACGGTACAGGCCAGACAATTATTGTCTGGTATAGTGCAGCAGCAGAACAA
TTTGCTGAGGGCTATTGAGGCGCAACAGCATCTGTTGCAACTCACAGTCTGGGGCATCAAGCAGCTCCAG
GCAAGAATCCTGGCTGTGGAAAGATACCTAAAGGATCAACAGCTCCTGGGGATTTGGGGTTGCTCTGGAA
AACTCATTTGCACCACTGCTGTGCCTTGGAATGCTAGTTGGAGTAATAAATCTCTGGAACAGATTTGGAA
TCACACGACCTGGATGGAGTGGGACAGAGAAATTAACAATTACACAAGCTTAATACACTCCTTAATTGAA
GAATCGCAAAACCAGCAAGAAAAGAATGAACAAGAATTATTGGAATTAGATAAATGGGCAAGTTTGTGGA
ATTGGTTTAACATAACAAATTGGCTGTGGTATATAAAATTATTCATAATGATAGTAGGAGGCTTGGTAGG
TTTAAGAATAGTTTTTGCTGTACTTTCTATAGTGAATAGAGTTAGGCAGGGATATTCACCATTATCGTTT
CAGACCCACCTCCCAACCCCGAGGGGACCCGACAGGCCCGAAGGAATAGAAGAAGAAGGTGGAGAGAGAG
ACAGAGACAGATCCATTCGATTAGTGAACGGATCGGCACTGCGTGCGCCAATTCTGCAGACAAATGGCAG
TATTCATCCACAATTTTAAAAGAAAAGGGGGGATTGGGGGGTACAGTGCAGGGGAAAGAATAGTAGACAT
AATAGCAACAGACATACAAACTAAAGAATTACAAAAACAAATTACAAAAATTCAAAATTTTCGGGTTTAT
TACAGGGACAGCAGAGATCCAGTTTGGTTAATTAACAACTTTGTATAGAAAAGTTGGCTCCGAATTCGCC
CTTCAGGTCCGAGGTTCTAGACGAGTTTACTCCCTATCAGTGATAGAGAACGATGTCGAGTTTACTCCCT
ATCAGTGATAGAGAACGTATGTCGAGTTTACTCCCTATCAGTGATAGAGAACGTATGTCGAGTTTACTCC
CTATCAGTGATAGAGAACGTATGTCGAGTTTATCCCTATCAGTGATAGAGAACGTATGTCGAGTTTACTC
CCTATCAGTGATAGAGAACGTATGTCGAGGTAGGCGTGTACGGTGGGAGGCCTATATAAGCAGAGCTCGT
TTAGTGAACCGTCAGATCGCAAAGGGCGAATTCGACCCAAGTTTGTACAGCCACCATGAGCCCCAAGAAG
AAGAGAAAGGTGGAGGCCAGCATCGAAAAAAAAAAGTCCTTCGCCAAGGGCATGGGCGTGAAGTCCACAC
TCGTGTCCGGCTCCAAAGTGTACATGACAACCTTCGCCGAAGGCAGCGACGCCAGGCTGGAAAAGATCGT
GGAGGGCGACAGCATCAGGAGCGTGAATGAGGGCGAGGCCTTCAGCGCTGAAATGGCCGATAAAAACGCC
GGCTATAAGATCGGCAACGCCAAATTCAGCCATCCTAAGGGCTACGCCGTGGTGGCTAACAACCCTCTGT
ATACAGGACCCGTCCAGCAGGATATGCTCGGCCTGAAGGAAACTCTGGAAAAGAGGTACTTCGGCGAGAG
CGCTGATGGCAATGACAATATTTGTATCCAGGTGATCCATAACATCCTGGACATTGAAAAAATCCTCGCC
GAATACATTACCAACGCCGCCTACGCCGTCAACAATATCTCCGGCCTGGATAAGGACATTATTGGATTCG
GCAAGTTCTCCACAGTGTATACCTACGACGAATTCAAAGACCCCGAGCACCATAGGGCCGCTTTCAACAA
TAACGATAAGCTCATCAACGCCATCAAGGCCCAGTATGACGAGTTCGACAACTTCCTCGATAACCCCAGA
CTCGGCTATTTCGGCCAGGCCTTTTTCAGCAAGGAGGGCAGAAATTACATCATCAATTACGGCAACGAAT
GCTATGACATTCTGGCCCTCCTGAGCGGACTGGCGCACTGGGTGGTCGCTAACAACGAAGAAGAGTCCAG
GATCTCCAGGACCTGGCTCTACAACCTCGATAAGAACCTCGACAACGAATACATCTCCACCCTCAACTAC
CTCTACGACAGGATCACCAATGAGCTGACCAACTCCTTCTCCAAGAACTCCGCCGCCAACGTGAACTATA
TTGCCGAAACTCTGGGAATCAACCCTGCCGAATTCGCCGAACAATATTTCAGATTCAGCATTATGAAAGA
GCAGAAAAACCTCGGATTCAATATCACCAAGCTCAGGGAAGTGATGCTGGACAGGAAGGATATGTCCGAG
ATCAGGAAAAATCATAAGGTGTTCGACTCCATCAGGACCAAGGTCTACACCATGATGGACTTTGTGATTT
ATAGGTATTACATCGAAGAGGATGCCAAGGTGGCTGCCGCCAATAAGTCCCTCCCCGATAATGAGAAGTC
CCTGAGCGAGAAGGATATCTTTGTGATTAACCTGAGGGGCTCCTTCAACGACGACCAGAAGGATGCCCTC
TACTACGATGAAGCTAATAGAATTTGGAGAAAGCTCGAAAATATCATGCACAACATCAAGGAATTTAGGG
GAAACAAGACAAGAGAGTATAAGAAGAAGGACGCCCCTAGACTGCCCAGAATCCTGCCCGCTGGCCGTGA
TGTTTCCGCCTTCAGCAAACTCATGTATGCCCTGACCATGTTCCTGGATGGCAAGGAGATCAACGACCTC
CTGACCACCCTGATTAATAAATTCGATAACATCCAGAGCTTCCTGAAGGTGATGCCTCTCATCGGAGTCA
ACGCTAAGTTCGTGGAGGAATACGCCTTTTTCAAAGACTCCGCCAAGATCGCCGATGAGCTGAGGCTGAT
CAAGTCCTTCGCTAGAATGGGAGAACCTATTGCCGATGCCAGGAGGGCCATGTATATCGACGCCATCCGT
ATTTTAGGAACCAACCTGTCCTATGATGAGCTCAAGGCCCTCGCCGACACCTTTTCCCTGGACGAGAACG
GAAACAAGCTCAAGAAAGGCAAGCACGGCATGAGAAATTTCATTATTAATAACGTGATCAGCAATAAAAG
GTTCCACTACCTGATCAGATACGGTGATCCTGCCCACCTCCATGAGATCGCCAAAAACGAGGCCGTGGTG
AAGTTCGTGCTCGGCAGGATCGCTGACATCCAGAAAAAACAGGGCCAGAACGGCAAGAACCAGATCGACA
GGTACTACGAAACTTGTATCGGAAAGGATAAGGGCAAGAGCGTGAGCGAAAAGGTGGACGCTCTCACAAA
GATCATCACCGGAATGAACTACGACCAATTCGACAAGAAAAGGAGCGTCATTGAGGACACCGGCAGGGAA
AACGCCGAGAGGGAGAAGTTTAAAAAGATCATCAGCCTGTACCTCACCGTGATCTACCACATCCTCAAGA
ATATTGTCAATATCAACGCCAGGTACGTCATCGGATTCCATTGCGTCGAGCGTGATGCTCAACTGTACAA
GGAGAAAGGCTACGACATCAATCTCAAGAAACTGGAAGAGAAGGGATTCAGCTCCGTCACCAAGCTCTGC
GCTGGCATTGATGAAACTGCCCCCGATAAGAGAAAGGACGTGGAAAAGGAGATGGCTGAAAGAGCCAAGG
AGAGCATTGACAGCCTCGAGAGCGCCAACCCCAAGCTGTATGCCAATTACATCAAATACAGCGACGAGAA
GAAAGCCGAGGAGTTCACCAGGCAGATTAACAGGGAGAAGGCCAAAACCGCCCTGAACGCCTACCTGAGG
AACACCAAGTGGAATGTGATCATCAGGGAGGACCTCCTGAGAATTGACAACAAGACATGTACCCTGTTCG
CAAACAAGGCCGTCGCCCTGGAAGTGGCCAGGTATGTCCACGCCTATATCAACGACATTGCCGAGGTCAA
TTCCTACTTCCAACTGTACCATTACATCATGCAGAGAATTATCATGAATGAGAGGTACGAGAAAAGCAGC
GGAAAGGTGTCCGAGTACTTCGACGCTGTGAATGACGAGAAGAAGTACAACGATAGGCTCCTGAAACTGC
TGTGTGTGCCTTTCGGCTACTGTATCCCCAGGTTTAAGAACCTGAGCATCGAGGCCCTGTTCGATAGGAA
CGAGGCCGCCAAGTTCGACAAGGAGAAAAAGAAGGTGTCCGGCAATTCCGGATCCGGACCTAAGAAAAAG
AGGAAGGTGGCGGCCGCTTACCCATACGATGTTCCAGATTACGCTTAACGTACAAAGTGGTGAATTCCGG
CAATTCGATATCAAGCTTATCGATAATCAACCTCTGGATTACAAAATTTGTGAAAGATTGACTGGTATTC
TTAACTATGTTGCTCCTTTTACGCTATGTGGATACGCTGCTTTAATGCCTTTGTATCATGCTATTGCTTC
CCGTATGGCTTTCATTTTCTCCTCCTTGTATAAATCCTGGTTGCTGTCTCTTTATGAGGAGTTGTGGCCC
GTTGTCAGGCAACGTGGCGTGGTGTGCACTGTGTTTGCTGACGCAACCCCCACTGGTTGGGGCATTGCCA
CCACCTGTCAGCTCCTTTCCGGGACTTTCGCTTTCCCCCTCCCTATTGCCACGGCGGAACTCATCGCCGC
CTGCCTTGCCCGCTGCTGGACAGGGGCTCGGCTGTTGGGCACTGACAATTCCGTGGTGTTGTCGGGGAAA
TCATCGTCCTTTCCTTGGCTGCTCGCCTGTGTTGCCACCTGGATTCTGCGCGGGACGTCCTTCTGCTACG
TCCCTTCGGCCCTCAATCCAGCGGACCTTCCTTCCCGCGGCCTGCTGCCGGCTCTGCGGCCTCTTCCGCG
TCTTCGCCTTCGCCCTCAGACGAGTCGGATCTCCCTTTGGGCCGCCTCCCCGCATCGATACCGTCGACCT
CGAGTAGGTCTTGAAAGGAGTGGGAATTGGCTCCGGTGCCCGTCAGTGGGCAGAGCGCACATCGCCCACA
GTCCCCGAGAAGTTGGGGGGAGGGGTCGGCAATTGATCCGGTGCCTAGAGAAGGTGGCGCGGGGTAAACT
GGGAAAGTGATGTCGTGTACTGGCTCCGCCTTTTTCCCGAGGGTGGGGGAGAACCGTATATAAGTGCAGT
AGTCGCCGTGAACGTTCTTTTTCGCAACGGGTTTGCCGCCAGAACACAGGACCGGTTCTAGAGCGCTGCC
ACCATGTCTAGGCTGGACAAGAGCAAAGTCATAAACGGAGCTCTGGAATTACTCAATGGTGTCGGTATCG
AAGGCCTGACGACAAGGAAACTCGCTCAAAAGCTGGGAGTTGAGCAGCCTACCCTGTACTGGCACGTGAA
GAACAAGCGGGCCCTGCTCGATGCCCTGCCAATCGAGATGCTGGACAGGCATCATACCCACTTCTGCCCC
CTGGAAGGCGAGTCATGGCAAGACTTTCTGCGGAACAACGCCAAGTCATACCGCTGTGCTCTCCTCTCAC
ATCGCGACGGGGCTAAAGTGCATCTCGGCACCCGCCCAACAGAGAAACAGTACGAAACCCTGGAAAATCA
GCTCGCGTTCCTGTGTCAGCAAGGCTTCTCCCTGGAGAACGCACTGTACGCTCTGTCCGCCGTGGGCCAC
TTTACACTGGGCTGCGTATTGGA
Features (pLannotate 1.2.2; 38 found; start..end, strand, type, name):
    332..730     +  CDS            BSD: blasticidin S deaminase; Aspergillus terreus BSD; confers resistance to blasticidin
    723..800     +  CDS            nef (fragment): NEF_HV1Z2 - Experimental evidence at protein level: Swiss-Prot protein existence level 1. Extracellular Nef protein targets CD4(+) T-lymphocytes for apoptosis by interacting with CXCR4 surface receptors. From Human immunodeficiency virus type 1 group M subtype D (isolate Z2/CDC-Z34) (HIV-1).
    802..1114    +  LTR            5' LTR (fragment): 5' long terminal repeat (LTR) from HIV-1
   1122..1302    +  LTR            5' LTR (truncated): truncated 5' long terminal repeat (LTR) from HIV-1
   1334..1558    +  polyA_signal   bGH poly(A) signal: bovine growth hormone polyadenylation signal
   1562..1583    +  promoter       SV40 promoter (fragment): SV40 enhancer and early promoter
   1604..2032    +  rep_origin     f1 ori (sequence partly withheld): f1 bacteriophage origin of replication; arrow indicates direction of (+) strand synthesis
   2046..2375    +  promoter       SV40 promoter: SV40 enhancer and early promoter
   2423..2470    +  promoter       EM7 promoter: synthetic bacterial promoter&nbsp
   2489..2863    +  CDS            BleoR: antibiotic-binding protein; Sh ble from Streptoalloteichus hindustanus; confers resistance to bleomycin, phleomycin, and Zeocin™
   2873..2998    +  CDS            ble (fragment): BLE_KLEPN - Experimental evidence at protein level: Swiss-Prot protein existence level 1. Binding protein with a strong affinity to the bleomycin family of antibiotics. Binds to CL990; an antimitotic-antibiotic compound. From Klebsiella pneumoniae.
   2993..3114    +  polyA_signal   SV40 poly(A) signal: SV40 polyadenylation signal
   3185..3207    -  protein_bind   lac operator (fragment): The lac repressor binds to the lac operator to inhibit transcription in E. coli. This inhibition can be relieved by adding lactose or isopropyl-β-D-thiogalactopyranoside (IPTG). lac repressor encoded by lacI
   3211..3241    -  promoter       lac promoter: promoter for the E. coli lac operon
   3256..3277    -  protein_bind   CAP binding site: CAP binding activates transcription in the presence of cAMP. E. coli catabolite activator protein
   3290..3382    -  CDS            lacI (fragment): lac repressor; lacI; The lac repressor binds to the lac operator to inhibit transcription in E. coli. This inhibition can be relieved by adding lactose or isopropyl-β-D-thiogalactopyranoside (IPTG).
   3565..4153    -  rep_origin     ori: high-copy-number ColE1/pMB1/pBR322/pUC origin of replication
   4324..5184    -  CDS            AmpR: β-lactamase; bla; confers resistance to ampicillin, carbenicillin, and related antibiotics
   5185..5289    -  promoter       AmpR promoter: bla
   5348..5400    -  misc_feature   bom (fragment): basis of mobility region from pBR322
   5555..5934    +  enhancer       CMV enhancer: human cytomegalovirus immediate early enhancer
   5935..6134    +  promoter       CMV promoter: human cytomegalovirus (CMV) immediate early promoter
   6152..6332    +  LTR            5' LTR (truncated): truncated 5' long terminal repeat (LTR) from HIV-1
   6379..6504    +  misc_feature   HIV-1 Ψ: packaging signal of human immunodeficiency virus type 1
   6488..6851    +  CDS            HIV-1 gag (fragment): gag protein from human immunodeficiency virus 1; gag
   6997..7230    +  misc_feature   RRE: The Rev response element (RRE) of HIV-1 allows for Rev-dependent mRNA export from the nucleus to the cytoplasm.
   7607..7707    +  CDS            Rev (fragment): human immunodeficiency virus 1 (HIV-1) Rev protein; rev; enhances nuclear export of unspliced and incompletely spliced viral mRNAs
   7757..7874    +  misc_feature   cPPT/CTS: central polypurine tract and central termination sequence of HIV-1
   7919..7939    +  protein_bind   attB4: mutant version of attB; core recombination site for the Gateway® BP reaction BP Clonase™
   7975..8253    +  promoter       tight TRE promoter (fragment): Tet-responsive promoter PTight, consisting of seven tet operator sequences followed by the minimal CMV promoter
   8325..11222   +  CDS            RfxCas13d: RNA-targeting Type VI CRISPR protein from Ruminococcus flavefaciens strain XPD3002 (Konermann et al., 2018)
  11262..11290   +  CDS            3xHA (fragment): three tandem HA epitope tags
  11315..11338   +  misc_feature   MCS (fragment): pBluescript multiple cloning site
  11338..11926   +  misc_feature   WPRE: woodchuck hepatitis virus posttranscriptional regulatory element
  11927..11947   +  misc_feature   MCS (fragment): pBluescript multiple cloning site
  11948..11965   +  CDS            small t antigen (fragment): SV40 (simian virus 40) small t antigen
  11991..12202   +  promoter       EF-1α core promoter: core promoter for human elongation factor EF-1α
  12227..265     +  CDS            rtTA3 (across the origin): reverse tetracycline transactivator 3 activates expression from Tet-responsive promoters in the presence of doxycycline
