[The description below was written by a language model from this plasmid's Addgene catalogue record and pLannotate feature annotations shown in this document.]
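Description:
pLentiRNACRISPR_011-TetO-NLS-inactive-RfxCas13d-NLS-WPRE-EFS-rtTA3-2A-Blast is an all-in-one, doxycycline-inducible lentiviral transfer plasmid (about 12.7 kb, built on the pLentiCRISPR_007 backbone) for expressing a catalytically dead, nuclear-localized RfxCas13d in mammalian cells. It is maintained in E. coli through a high-copy ColE1/pUC-type origin with ampicillin resistance. An f1 origin and an SV40/EM7-driven bleomycin/Zeocin resistance cassette are also annotated in the backbone, outside the viral genome. The viral portion has a third-generation layout: a CMV enhancer/promoter fused to a truncated HIV-1 5' LTR drives genomic RNA production in packaging cells, followed by the Ψ packaging signal, RRE for Rev-dependent export, and cPPT/CTS, with 3' LTR sequence and a bGH polyadenylation signal closing the unit.

Between the LTRs sit two expression units. A tight Tet-responsive promoter (tet operator repeats upstream of a minimal CMV promoter) drives the RfxCas13d coding sequence, flanked by nuclear localization signals and carrying a C-terminal HA epitope, followed by a WPRE to enhance transcript stability and expression. The record lists the R239A/H244A/R858A/H863A substitutions, which are the inactivating mutations, so the protein can bind crRNA-specified target RNAs without cleaving them. Although the catalogue gives the insert species as human, the feature annotation attributes the enzyme to Ruminococcus flavefaciens. Downstream, the short EF-1α core promoter (EFS) constitutively expresses rtTA3 linked through a 2A peptide to blasticidin S deaminase. This supplies both the doxycycline-dependent transactivator for the TRE promoter and a marker for selecting transduced cells. No crRNA cassette is annotated, so compatible guides must be delivered separately. The construct is intended for making stable, inducible cell lines in which dCas13d binds nuclear RNAs.
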