Addgene plasmid #228557: pLentiRNACRISPR_011-TetO-NLS-inactive-RfxCas13d-NLS-WPRE-EFS-rtTA3-2A-Blast
Purpose: Expresses inactive RfxCas13d in mammalian cells for binding of target RNAs in combination with compatible crRNAs. Localized to the nucleus
Depositing lab: Neville Sanjana. Depositing organization: New York Genome Center. Publication: Precise RNA targeting with CRISPR-Cas13d. Hart SK, Muller S, Wessels HH, Mendez-Mancilla A, Drabavicius G, Choi O, Sanjana NE. Nat Biotechnol. 2025 Feb 11. doi: 10.1038/s41587-025-02558-3. PubMed 39934271.
Backbone
  Vector backbone: pLentiCRISPR_007
  Vector type: Lentiviral
  Selectable markers: Blasticidin
Growth in bacteria
  Bacterial resistance: Ampicillin, 100 μg/mL
  Growth temperature: 37°C
  Growth strain: NEB Stable
  Copy number: High Copy
Gene/Insert
  Gene/Insert name: dRfxCas13d (alt names: NLS-dRfxCas13d-NLS; dCasRx)
  Species: H. sapiens (human)
  Mutation: R239A/H244A/R858A/H863A
  Tag / fusion protein: NLS-HA (C terminal on insert)
Terms and licenses: Academic/Nonprofit Terms; Industry Terms: Not Available to Industry
Depositor comments: Please visit https://doi.org/10.1101/2024.05.13.594039 for bioRxiv preprint.
How to cite: pLentiRNACRISPR_011-TetO-NLS-inactive-RfxCas13d-NLS-WPRE-EFS-rtTA3-2A-Blast was a gift from Neville Sanjana (Addgene plasmid # 228557 ; http://n2t.net/addgene:228557 ; RRID:Addgene_228557)
